Addgene plasmid #140130: pHIs8-4b-SaDAH::G226D
Purpose: Expresses SaDAH::G226D variant with N-terminal 8xHis-tag in BL21 E. coli
Depositing lab: Jing-Ke Weng. Depositing organization: Whitehead Institute for Biomedical Research. Publication: The chloroalkaloid (-)-acutumine is biosynthesized via a Fe(II)- and 2-oxoglutarate-dependent halogenase in Menispermaceae plants. Kim CY, Mitchell AJ, Glinkerman CM, Li FS, Pluskal T, Weng JK. Nat Commun. 2020 Apr 20;11(1):1867. doi: 10.1038/s41467-020-15777-w. PubMed 32313070.
Backbone
  Vector backbone: pHis8-4b
  Backbone size w/o insert (bp): 5276
  Total vector size (bp): 6332
  Vector type: Bacterial Expression
Growth in bacteria
  Bacterial resistance: Kanamycin, 50 μg/mL
  Growth temperature: 37°C
  Growth strain: DH5alpha
  Copy number: Unknown
Gene/Insert
  Gene/Insert name: Dechloroacutumine halogenase G226D variant from Sinomenium acutum (alt name: SaDAH::G226D)
  Species: Sinomenium acutum
  Insert size (bp): 1056
  Mutation: changed Gly226 to Asp226
  GenBank ID: MT040708
  Promoter: T7
  Tag / fusion protein: 8x-His, TEV protease site (ENLYFQ) (N terminal on insert)
  Cloning method: Gibson Cloning
  Sequencing primers: 5′ TAATACGACTCACTATAGGG; 3′ GCTAGTTATTGCTCAGCGG
Terms and licenses: Academic/Nonprofit Terms; Industry Terms: Not Available to Industry
Depositor comments: Expressed robustly in E.coli. Catalyzes hydroxylation of dechloroacutumine in vitro
How to cite: pHIs8-4b-SaDAH::G226D was a gift from Jing-Ke Weng (Addgene plasmid # 140130 ; http://n2t.net/addgene:140130 ; RRID:Addgene_140130)
