[The description below was written by a language model from this plasmid's Addgene catalogue record and pLannotate feature annotations shown in this document.]
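Description:
pHIs8-4b-SaDAH::G226D is a bacterial expression plasmid built on the pHis8-4b backbone, a pET-style T7 vector of about 6.3 kb, for producing a recombinant plant enzyme in E. coli BL21. It replicates from a ColE1/pBR322-type origin accompanied by the bom region and the rop gene, which moderates copy number, and it is selected with kanamycin through an aph(3')-Ia resistance gene. An f1 phage origin is also present. Short hits to tetracycline-resistance sequence, an RSF origin fragment and an AmpR promoter fragment appear to be backbone remnants or partial matches from automated annotation rather than functional elements.

The expression cassette consists of a T7 promoter followed by a lac operator, the phage T7 gene 10 ribosome binding site, an N-terminal 8xHis tag and a TEV protease cleavage site, the insert, and a T7 terminator. A plasmid-borne lacI gene supplies repressor, so transcription is held off until IPTG induction in a host that supplies T7 RNA polymerase. The roughly 1.06 kb insert, introduced by Gibson cloning, encodes dechloroacutumine halogenase from Sinomenium acutum carrying a Gly226-to-Asp substitution. The annotation software labels this open reading frame as a Citrus flavonol synthase, which reflects homology within the Fe(II)/2-oxoglutarate-dependent oxygenase family, not the actual identity of the gene. According to the depositor, the variant expresses robustly in E. coli and catalyzes hydroxylation of dechloroacutumine in vitro. The plasmid therefore suits affinity purification, with optional tag removal by TEV, and biochemical comparison of halogenase and hydroxylase activities. The depositor and sequencing-derived records differ by only a few bases in length and carry the same feature layout.
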