Features (pLannotate 1.2.2; 20 found; start..end, strand, type, name):
     50..183     +  rep_origin     RSF ori (fragment): Plasmids containing the RSF 1030 origin of replication can be propagated in E. coli cells that contain additional plasmids with compatible origins.
    188..330     -  misc_feature   bom: basis of mobility region from pBR322
    432..623     -  CDS            rop: Rop protein, which maintains plasmids at low copy number; rop
    640..1020    +  CDS            YPB1_ECOLX: Protein predicted: Swiss-Prot protein existence level 4. From Escherichia coli.
   1092..1383    -  CDS            TcR (fragment): tetracycline efflux protein; tet; confers resistance to tetracycline
   1398..1419    -  protein_bind   CAP binding site: CAP binding activates transcription in the presence of cAMP. E. coli catabolite activator protein
   1432..2514    -  CDS            lacI: lac repressor; lacI; The lac repressor binds to the lac operator to inhibit transcription in E. coli. This inhibition can be relieved by adding lactose or isopropyl-β-D-thiogalactopyranoside (IPTG).
   2515..2592    -  promoter       lacI promoter: lacI
   2600..2879    -  CDS            TcR (fragment): tetracycline efflux protein; tet; confers resistance to tetracycline
   2901..2919    +  promoter       T7 promoter: promoter for bacteriophage T7 RNA polymerase
   2920..2944    +  protein_bind   lac operator: The lac repressor binds to the lac operator to inhibit transcription in E. coli. This inhibition can be relieved by adding lactose or isopropyl-β-D-thiogalactopyranoside (IPTG). lac repressor encoded by lacI
   2959..2981    +  RBS            RBS: efficient ribosome binding site from bacteriophage T7 gene 10 (Olins and Rangwala, 1989)
   2994..3017    +  CDS            9xHis (fragment): 9xHis affinity tag
   3051..4058    +  CDS            FLS: FLS_CITUN - Experimental evidence at protein level: Swiss-Prot protein existence level 1. Catalyzes the formation of flavonols from dihydroflavonols. It can act on dihydrokaempferol to produce kaempferol, on dihydroquercetin to produce quercitin and on dihydromyricetin to produce myricetin (By similarity). From Citrus unshiu (Satsuma mandarin) (Citrus nobilis var. unshiu).
   4120..4169    +  CDS            SET1 (fragment): solubility-enhancement tag derived from T7 phage gene 10B
   4177..4224    +  terminator     T7 terminator: transcription terminator for bacteriophage T7 RNA polymerase
   4261..4716    +  rep_origin     f1 ori (sequence partly withheld): f1 bacteriophage origin of replication; arrow indicates direction of (+) strand synthesis
   4743..4800    +  promoter       AmpR promoter (fragment): bla
   4809..5624    -  CDS            KanR: aminoglycoside phosphotransferase; aph(3')-Ia; confers resistance to kanamycin in bacteria or G418 (Geneticin®) in eukaryotes
   5746..2       +  rep_origin     ori (across the origin): high-copy-number ColE1/pMB1/pBR322/pUC origin of replication
>Addgene plasmid #140130 | pHIs8-4b-SaDAH::G226D | depositor full sequence | sequence record 271593 | pHIs8-4b-SaDAH::G226D sequence 6332 bps
AAAACGCCAGCAACGCGGCCTTTTTACGGTTCCTGGCCTTTTGCTGGCCTTTTGCTCACATGTTCTTTCC
TGCGTTATCCCCTGATTCTGTGGATAACCGTATTACCGCCTTTGAGTGAGCTGATACCGCTCGCCGCAGC
CGAACGACCGAGCGCAGCGAGTCAGTGAGCGAGGAAGCGGAAGAGCGCCTGATGCGGTATTTTCTCCTTA
CGCATCTGTGCGGTATTTCACACCGCATATATGGTGCACTCTCAGTACAATCTGCTCTGATGCCGCATAG
TTAAGCCAGTATACACTCCGCTATCGCTACGTGACTGGGTCATGGCTGCGCCCCGACACCCGCCAACACC
CGCTGACGCGCCCTGACGGGCTTGTCTGCTCCCGGCATCCGCTTACAGACAAGCTGTGACCGTCTCCGGG
AGCTGCATGTGTCAGAGGTTTTCACCGTCATCACCGAAACGCGCGAGGCAGCTGCGGTAAAGCTCATCAG
CGTGGTCGTGAAGCGATTCACAGATGTCTGCCTGTTCATCCGCGTCCAGCTCGTTGAGTTTCTCCAGAAG
CGTTAATGTCTGGCTTCTGATAAAGCGGGCCATGTTAAGGGCGGTTTTTTCCTGTTTGGTCACTGATGCC
TCCGTGTAAGGGGGATTTCTGTTCATGGGGGTAATGATACCGATGAAACGAGAGAGGATGCTCACGATAC
GGGTTACTGATGATGAACATGCCCGGTTACTGGAACGTTGTGAGGGTAAACAACTGGCGGTATGGATGCG
GCGGGACCAGAGAAAAATCACTCAGGGTCAATGCCAGCGCTTCGTTAATACAGATGTAGGTGTTCCACAG
GGTAGCCAGCAGCATCCTGCGATGCAGATCCGGAACATAATGGTGCAGGGCGCTGACTTCCGCGTTTCCA
GACTTTACGAAACACGGAAACCGAAGACCATTCATGTTGTTGCTCAGGTCGCAGACGTTTTGCAGCAGCA
GTCGCTTCACGTTCGCTCGCGTATCGGTGATTCATTCTGCTAACCAGTAAGGCAACCCCGCCAGCCTAGC
CGGGTCCTCAACGACAGGAGCACGATCATGCGCACCCGTGGGGCCGCCATGCCGGCGATAATGGCCTGCT
TCTCGCCGAAACGTTTGGTGGCGGGACCAGTGACGAAGGCTTGAGCGAGGGCGTGCAAGATTCCGAATAC
CGCAAGCGACAGGCCGATCATCGTCGCGCTCCAGCGAAAGCGGTCCTCGCCGAAAATGACCCAGAGCGCT
GCCGGCACCTGTCCTACGAGTTGCATGATAAAGAAGACAGTCATAAGTGCGGCGACGATAGTCATGCCCC
GCGCCCACCGGAAGGAGCTGACTGGGTTGAAGGCTCTCAAGGGCATCGGTCGAGATCCCGGTGCCTAATG
AGTGAGCTAACTTACATTAATTGCGTTGCGCTCACTGCCCGCTTTCCAGTCGGGAAACCTGTCGTGCCAG
CTGCATTAATGAATCGGCCAACGCGCGGGGAGAGGCGGTTTGCGTATTGGGCGCCAGGGTGGTTTTTCTT
TTCACCAGTGAGACGGGCAACAGCTGATTGCCCTTCACCGCCTGGCCCTGAGAGAGTTGCAGCAAGCGGT
CCACGCTGGTTTGCCCCAGCAGGCGAAAATCCTGTTTGATGGTGGTTAACGGCGGGATATAACATGAGCT
GTCTTCGGTATCGTCGTATCCCACTACCGAGATATCCGCACCAACGCGCAGCCCGGACTCGGTAATGGCG
CGCATTGCGCCCAGCGCCATCTGATCGTTGGCAACCAGCATCGCAGTGGGAACGATGCCCTCATTCAGCA
TTTGCATGGTTTGTTGAAAACCGGACATGGCACTCCAGTCGCCTTCCCGTTCCGCTATCGGCTGAATTTG
ATTGCGAGTGAGATATTTATGCCAGCCAGCCAGACGCAGACGCGCCGAGACAGAACTTAATGGGCCCGCT
AACAGCGCGATTTGCTGGTGACCCAATGCGACCAGATGCTCCACGCCCAGTCGCGTACCGTCTTCATGGG
AGAAAATAATACTGTTGATGGGTGTCTGGTCAGAGACATCAAGAAATAACGCCGGAACATTAGTGCAGGC
AGCTTCCACAGCAATGGCATCCTGGTCATCCAGCGGATAGTTAATGATCAGCCCACTGACGCGTTGCGCG
AGAAGATTGTGCACCGCCGCTTTACAGGCTTCGACGCCGCTTCGTTCTACCATCGACACCACCACGCTGG
CACCCAGTTGATCGGCGCGAGATTTAATCGCCGCGACAATTTGCGACGGCGCGTGCAGGGCCAGACTGGA
GGTGGCAACGCCAATCAGCAACGACTGTTTGCCCGCCAGTTGTTGTGCCACGCGGTTGGGAATGTAATTC
AGCTCCGCCATCGCCGCTTCCACTTTTTCCCGCGTTTTCGCAGAAACGTGGCTGGCCTGGTTCACCACGC
GGGAAACGGTCTGATAAGAGACACCGGCATACTCTGCGACATCGTATAACGTTACTGGTTTCACATTCAC
CACCCTGAATTGACTCTCTTCCGGGCGCTATCATGCCATACCGCGAAAGGTTTTGCGCCATTCGATGGTG
TCCGGGATCTCGACGCTCTCCCTTATGCGACTCCTGCATTAGGAAGCAGCCCAGTAGTAGGTTGAGGCCG
TTGAGCACCGCCGCCGCAAGGAATGGTGCATGCAAGGAGATGGCGCCCAACAGTCCCCCGGCCACGGGGC
CTGCCACCATACCCACGCCGAAACAAGCGCTCATGAGCCCGAAGTGGCGAGCCCGATCTTCCCCATCGGT
GATGTCGGCGATATAGGCGCCAGCAACCGCACCTGTGGCGCCGGTGATGCCGGCCACGATGCGTCCGGCG
TAGAGGATCGAGATCTCGATCCCGCGAAATTAATACGACTCACTATAGGGGAATTGTGAGCGGATAACAA
TTCCCCTCTAGAAATAATTTTGTTTAACTTTAAGAAGGAGATATACCATGAAACACCACCACCACCACCA
CCACCACGGTGGTGAAAACTTGTACTTCCAGGCCCATGGCATGGAAGTCGAGAAGGTACTCCAACCAATC
AGCAAGCCAGGGGAATCGGGCTATGATCACTTCATGCCGGAGGACTTTATTCGTCCAGAAGACGAACAGC
CAGAATTAACAACCTTTAAGGGCCCAACCCCGGACATTCCGGTTATTGACTTGTCGGAACCGAACGAAGA
AAAGTTGGTTCGTGCCTTGGTATCAGCATCCGAGGAGTGGGGCATCTTTCAAGTTGTTAATCACGGGATT
CCGACAGATGTTATTGACAAATTTATGCGGGTTGGGCGGGAGTTTTTCGAACTGCCGCAGGAGGAAAAGA
TGGCATATGCGCGGCCACCAGGGGCGACCTCACTGGAGGGCTACGAGACCCGTTTCGAACGGGATTATGT
GGGCAAAAAGGCGTGGGCTGACCTCCTGTTTCACAACGTCTGGCCACCAAGCATTGTTAACTATTCCTTC
TGGCCGAAAAATCCTCCTTCATACCGCGAAGCCACAGAAGAATATGCTAAACATATTCCGATTGTCGCGG
ATAAGCTTTTTAAAATCCTTAGTCTGGGTCTCGGCCTTGAGGGGAACACAATTAAAGAAGGTTTAGGGGG
CGAGAAGATGGAATTTCTTATGAAAATCAATTATTACCCTCCTTGTCCGCGCCCTGATTTGGCTCTTGGT
GTAGTCCCTCATACAGACTATCCTGCAATGACAATTTTGATCCCTACAGATGTACCGGGCCTTCAAGTGT
TCAAGGATGACCTGTGGTATGACGCCAAGTATATTCCATACGCCCTCGTGGTCAATATTGCTGATCAAAT
CGAGATTCTTAGCAATGGTAAGTACAAGAGTGTACTCCACCGCGCGAAAGTCAATAAAGAGAAGGTTCGC
ATGTCCTGGCCGATTTTTTGTACGCCTCCGGCAGATATGGTTATTGGCCCTATCCCTGAATTGATCAACG
AAGAGAACCCGGCTCGGTACAAGTACATTGAATACAAAGATTATGTCCAGTTGAAACTTAAAAATAAGTC
TGCAGCCTTCGAGGGCCCGAACGTAGCGAAAGTGACCTCAAAATAGCCATGGCGATCCGGCTGCTAACAA
AGCCCGAAAGGAAGCTGAGTTGGCTGCTGCCACCGCTGAGCAATAACTAGCATAACCCCTTGGGGCCTCT
AAACGGGTCTTGAGGGGTTTTTTGCTGAAAGGAGGAACTATATCCGGATTGGCGAATGGG
[124 nt withheld, positions 4261-4384]
C
[91 nt withheld, positions 4386-4476]
A
[49 nt withheld, positions 4478-4526]
CCTTTGACGTTGGAGTCCACGTTCTTT
[37 nt withheld, positions 4554-4590]
ACCCTATCTCGGTCTATTCTTTTGATTTATAAGGGATTTTGCCGATTTCGGCCTATTGGTTAAAAAATGA
GCTGATTTAACAAAAATTTAACGCGAATTTTAACAAAATATTAACGTTTACAATTTCAGGTGGCACTTTT
CGGGGAAATGTGCGCGGAACCCCTATTTGTTTATTTTTCTAAATACATTCAAATATGTATCCGCTCATGA
ATTAATTCTTAGAAAAACTCATCGAGCATCAAATGAAACTGCAATTTATTCATATCAGGATTATCAATAC
CATATTTTTGAAAAAGCCGTTTCTGTAATGAAGGAGAAAACTCACCGAGGCAGTTCCATAGGATGGCAAG
ATCCTGGTATCGGTCTGCGATTCCGACTCGTCCAACATCAATACAACCTATTAATTTCCCCTCGTCAAAA
ATAAGGTTATCAAGTGAGAAATCACCATGAGTGACGACTGAATCCGGTGAGAATGGCAAAAGTTTATGCA
TTTCTTTCCAGACTTGTTCAACAGGCCAGCCATTACGCTCGTCATCAAAATCACTCGCATCAACCAAACC
GTTATTCATTCGTGATTGCGCCTGAGCGAGACGAAATACGCGATCGCTGTTAAAAGGACAATTACAAACA
GGAATCGAATGCAACCGGCGCAGGAACACTGCCAGCGCATCAACAATATTTTCACCTGAATCAGGATATT
CTTCTAATACCTGGAATGCTGTTTTCCCGGGGATCGCAGTGGTGAGTAACCATGCATCATCAGGAGTACG
GATAAAATGCTTGATGGTCGGAAGAGGCATAAATTCCGTCAGCCAGTTTAGTCTGACCATCTCATCTGTA
ACATCATTGGCAACGCTACCTTTGCCATGTTTCAGAAACAACTCTGGCGCATCGGGCTTCCCATACAATC
GATAGATTGTCGCACCTGATTGCCCGACATTATCGCGAGCCCATTTATACCCATATAAATCAGCATCCAT
GTTGGAATTTAATCGCGGCCTAGAGCAAGACGTTTCCCGTTGAATATGGCTCATAACACCCCTTGTATTA
CTGTTTATGTAAGCAGACAGTTTTATTGTTCATGACCAAAATCCCTTAACGTGAGTTTTCGTTCCACTGA
GCGTCAGACCCCGTAGAAAAGATCAAAGGATCTTCTTGAGATCCTTTTTTTCTGCGCGTAATCTGCTGCT
TGCAAACAAAAAAACCACCGCTACCAGCGGTGGTTTGTTTGCCGGATCAAGAGCTACCAACTCTTTTTCC
GAAGGTAACTGGCTTCAGCAGAGCGCAGATACCAAATACTGTCCTTCTAGTGTAGCCGTAGTTAGGCCAC
CACTTCAAGAACTCTGTAGCACCGCCTACATACCTCGCTCTGCTAATCCTGTTACCAGTGGCTGCTGCCA
GTGGCGATAAGTCGTGTCTTACCGGGTTGGACTCAAGACGATAGTTACCGGATAAGGCGCAGCGGTCGGG
CTGAACGGGGGGTTCGTGCACACAGCCCAGCTTGGAGCGAACGACCTACACCGAACTGAGATACCTACAG
CGTGAGCTATGAGAAAGCGCCACGCTTCCCGAAGGGAGAAAGGCGGACAGGTATCCGGTAAGCGGCAGGG
TCGGAACAGGAGAGCGCACGAGGGAGCTTCCAGGGGGAAACGCCTGGTATCTTTATAGTCCTGTCGGGTT
TCGCCACCTCTGACTTGAGCGTCGATTTTTGTGATGCTCGTCAGGGGGGCGGAGCCTATGGA
