Features (pLannotate 1.2.2; 20 found; start..end, strand, type, name):
     50..183     +  rep_origin     RSF ori (fragment): Plasmids containing the RSF 1030 origin of replication can be propagated in E. coli cells that contain additional plasmids with compatible origins.
    188..327     -  misc_feature   bom: basis of mobility region from pBR322
    429..620     -  CDS            rop: Rop protein, which maintains plasmids at low copy number; rop
    637..1017    +  CDS            YPB1_ECOLX: Protein predicted: Swiss-Prot protein existence level 4. From Escherichia coli.
   1089..1380    -  CDS            TcR (fragment): tetracycline efflux protein; tet; confers resistance to tetracycline
   1395..1416    -  protein_bind   CAP binding site: CAP binding activates transcription in the presence of cAMP. E. coli catabolite activator protein
   1429..2511    -  CDS            lacI: lac repressor; lacI; The lac repressor binds to the lac operator to inhibit transcription in E. coli. This inhibition can be relieved by adding lactose or isopropyl-β-D-thiogalactopyranoside (IPTG).
   2512..2589    -  promoter       lacI promoter: lacI
   2597..2876    -  CDS            TcR (fragment): tetracycline efflux protein; tet; confers resistance to tetracycline
   2898..2916    +  promoter       T7 promoter: promoter for bacteriophage T7 RNA polymerase
   2917..2941    +  protein_bind   lac operator: The lac repressor binds to the lac operator to inhibit transcription in E. coli. This inhibition can be relieved by adding lactose or isopropyl-β-D-thiogalactopyranoside (IPTG). lac repressor encoded by lacI
   2956..2978    +  RBS            RBS: efficient ribosome binding site from bacteriophage T7 gene 10 (Olins and Rangwala, 1989)
   2991..3014    +  CDS            9xHis (fragment): 9xHis affinity tag
   3048..4055    +  CDS            FLS: FLS_CITUN - Experimental evidence at protein level: Swiss-Prot protein existence level 1. Catalyzes the formation of flavonols from dihydroflavonols. It can act on dihydrokaempferol to produce kaempferol, on dihydroquercetin to produce quercitin and on dihydromyricetin to produce myricetin (By similarity). From Citrus unshiu (Satsuma mandarin) (Citrus nobilis var. unshiu).
   4117..4166    +  CDS            SET1 (fragment): solubility-enhancement tag derived from T7 phage gene 10B
   4174..4221    +  terminator     T7 terminator: transcription terminator for bacteriophage T7 RNA polymerase
   4258..4686    +  rep_origin     f1 ori (sequence partly withheld): f1 bacteriophage origin of replication; arrow indicates direction of (+) strand synthesis
   4739..4796    +  promoter       AmpR promoter (fragment): bla
   4805..5620    -  CDS            KanR: aminoglycoside phosphotransferase; aph(3')-Ia; confers resistance to kanamycin in bacteria or G418 (Geneticin®) in eukaryotes
   5742..2       +  rep_origin     ori (across the origin): high-copy-number ColE1/pMB1/pBR322/pUC origin of replication
>Addgene plasmid #140130 | pHIs8-4b-SaDAH::G226D | addgene full sequence | sequence record 275079 | Addgene NGS Result
AAAACGCCAGCAACGCGGCCTTTTTACGGTTCCTGGCCTTTTGCTGGCCTTTTGCTCACATGTTCTTTCC
TGCGTTATCCCCTGATTCTGTGGATAACCGTATTACCGCCTTTGAGTGAGCTGATACCGCTCGCCGCAGC
CGAACGACCGAGCGCAGCGAGTCAGTGAGCGAGGAAGCGGAAGAGCGCCTGATGCGGTATTTTCTCCTTA
CGCATCTGTGCGGTATTTCACACCGCAATGGTGCACTCTCAGTACAATCTGCTCTGATGCCGCATAGTTA
AGCCAGTATACACTCCGCTATCGCTACGTGACTGGGTCATGGCTGCGCCCCGACACCCGCCAACACCCGC
TGACGCGCCCTGACGGGCTTGTCTGCTCCCGGCATCCGCTTACAGACAAGCTGTGACCGTCTCCGGGAGC
TGCATGTGTCAGAGGTTTTCACCGTCATCACCGAAACGCGCGAGGCAGCTGCGGTAAAGCTCATCAGCGT
GGTCGTGAAGCGATTCACAGATGTCTGCCTGTTCATCCGCGTCCAGCTCGTTGAGTTTCTCCAGAAGCGT
TAATGTCTGGCTTCTGATAAAGCGGGCCATGTTAAGGGCGGTTTTTTCCTGTTTGGTCACTGATGCCTCC
GTGTAAGGGGGATTTCTGTTCATGGGGGTAATGATACCGATGAAACGAGAGAGGATGCTCACGATACGGG
TTACTGATGATGAACATGCCCGGTTACTGGAACGTTGTGAGGGTAAACAACTGGCGGTATGGATGCGGCG
GGACCAGAGAAAAATCACTCAGGGTCAATGCCAGCGCTTCGTTAATACAGATGTAGGTGTTCCACAGGGT
AGCCAGCAGCATCCTGCGATGCAGATCCGGAACATAATGGTGCAGGGCGCTGACTTCCGCGTTTCCAGAC
TTTACGAAACACGGAAACCGAAGACCATTCATGTTGTTGCTCAGGTCGCAGACGTTTTGCAGCAGCAGTC
GCTTCACGTTCGCTCGCGTATCGGTGATTCATTCTGCTAACCAGTAAGGCAACCCCGCCAGCCTAGCCGG
GTCCTCAACGACAGGAGCACGATCATGCGCACCCGTGGGGCCGCCATGCCGGCGATAATGGCCTGCTTCT
CGCCGAAACGTTTGGTGGCGGGACCAGTGACGAAGGCTTGAGCGAGGGCGTGCAAGATTCCGAATACCGC
AAGCGACAGGCCGATCATCGTCGCGCTCCAGCGAAAGCGGTCCTCGCCGAAAATGACCCAGAGCGCTGCC
GGCACCTGTCCTACGAGTTGCATGATAAAGAAGACAGTCATAAGTGCGGCGACGATAGTCATGCCCCGCG
CCCACCGGAAGGAGCTGACTGGGTTGAAGGCTCTCAAGGGCATCGGTCGAGATCCCGGTGCCTAATGAGT
GAGCTAACTTACATTAATTGCGTTGCGCTCACTGCCCGCTTTCCAGTCGGGAAACCTGTCGTGCCAGCTG
CATTAATGAATCGGCCAACGCGCGGGGAGAGGCGGTTTGCGTATTGGGCGCCAGGGTGGTTTTTCTTTTC
ACCAGTGAGACGGGCAACAGCTGATTGCCCTTCACCGCCTGGCCCTGAGAGAGTTGCAGCAAGCGGTCCA
CGCTGGTTTGCCCCAGCAGGCGAAAATCCTGTTTGATGGTGGTTAACGGCGGGATATAACATGAGCTGTC
TTCGGTATCGTCGTATCCCACTACCGAGATATCCGCACCAACGCGCAGCCCGGACTCGGTAATGGCGCGC
ATTGCGCCCAGCGCCATCTGATCGTTGGCAACCAGCATCGCAGTGGGAACGATGCCCTCATTCAGCATTT
GCATGGTTTGTTGAAAACCGGACATGGCACTCCAGTCGCCTTCCCGTTCCGCTATCGGCTGAATTTGATT
GCGAGTGAGATATTTATGCCAGCCAGCCAGACGCAGACGCGCCGAGACAGAACTTAATGGGCCCGCTAAC
AGCGCGATTTGCTGGTGACCCAATGCGACCAGATGCTCCACGCCCAGTCGCGTACCGTCTTCATGGGAGA
AAATAATACTGTTGATGGGTGTCTGGTCAGAGACATCAAGAAATAACGCCGGAACATTAGTGCAGGCAGC
TTCCACAGCAATGGCATCCTGGTCATCCAGCGGATAGTTAATGATCAGCCCACTGACGCGTTGCGCGAGA
AGATTGTGCACCGCCGCTTTACAGGCTTCGACGCCGCTTCGTTCTACCATCGACACCACCACGCTGGCAC
CCAGTTGATCGGCGCGAGATTTAATCGCCGCGACAATTTGCGACGGCGCGTGCAGGGCCAGACTGGAGGT
GGCAACGCCAATCAGCAACGACTGTTTGCCCGCCAGTTGTTGTGCCACGCGGTTGGGAATGTAATTCAGC
TCCGCCATCGCCGCTTCCACTTTTTCCCGCGTTTTCGCAGAAACGTGGCTGGCCTGGTTCACCACGCGGG
AAACGGTCTGATAAGAGACACCGGCATACTCTGCGACATCGTATAACGTTACTGGTTTCACATTCACCAC
CCTGAATTGACTCTCTTCCGGGCGCTATCATGCCATACCGCGAAAGGTTTTGCGCCATTCGATGGTGTCC
GGGATCTCGACGCTCTCCCTTATGCGACTCCTGCATTAGGAAGCAGCCCAGTAGTAGGTTGAGGCCGTTG
AGCACCGCCGCCGCAAGGAATGGTGCATGCAAGGAGATGGCGCCCAACAGTCCCCCGGCCACGGGGCCTG
CCACCATACCCACGCCGAAACAAGCGCTCATGAGCCCGAAGTGGCGAGCCCGATCTTCCCCATCGGTGAT
GTCGGCGATATAGGCGCCAGCAACCGCACCTGTGGCGCCGGTGATGCCGGCCACGATGCGTCCGGCGTAG
AGGATCGAGATCTCGATCCCGCGAAATTAATACGACTCACTATAGGGGAATTGTGAGCGGATAACAATTC
CCCTCTAGAAATAATTTTGTTTAACTTTAAGAAGGAGATATACCATGAAACACCACCACCACCACCACCA
CCACGGTGGTGAAAACTTGTACTTCCAGGCCCATGGCATGGAAGTCGAGAAGGTACTCCAACCAATCAGC
AAGCCAGGGGAATCGGGCTATGATCACTTCATGCCGGAGGACTTTATTCGTCCAGAAGACGAACAGCCAG
AATTAACAACCTTTAAGGGCCCAACCCCGGACATTCCGGTTATTGACTTGTCGGAACCGAACGAAGAAAA
GTTGGTTCGTGCCTTGGTATCAGCATCCGAGGAGTGGGGCATCTTTCAAGTTGTTAATCACGGGATTCCG
ACAGATGTTATTGACAAATTTATGCGGGTTGGGCGGGAGTTTTTCGAACTGCCGCAGGAGGAAAAGATGG
CATATGCGCGGCCACCAGGGGCGACCTCACTGGAGGGCTACGAGACCCGTTTCGAACGGGATTATGTGGG
CAAAAAGGCGTGGGCTGACCTCCTGTTTCACAACGTCTGGCCACCAAGCATTGTTAACTATTCCTTCTGG
CCGAAAAATCCTCCTTCATACCGCGAAGCCACAGAAGAATATGCTAAACATATTCCGATTGTCGCGGATA
AGCTTTTTAAAATCCTTAGTCTGGGTCTCGGCCTTGAGGGGAACACAATTAAAGAAGGTTTAGGGGGCGA
GAAGATGGAATTTCTTATGAAAATCAATTATTACCCTCCTTGTCCGCGCCCTGATTTGGCTCTTGGTGTA
GTCCCTCATACAGACTATCCTGCAATGACAATTTTGATCCCTACAGATGTACCGGGCCTTCAAGTGTTCA
AGGATGACCTGTGGTATGACGCCAAGTATATTCCATACGCCCTCGTGGTCAATATTGCTGATCAAATCGA
GATTCTTAGCAATGGTAAGTACAAGAGTGTACTCCACCGCGCGAAAGTCAATAAAGAGAAGGTTCGCATG
TCCTGGCCGATTTTTTGTACGCCTCCGGCAGATATGGTTATTGGCCCTATCCCTGAATTGATCAACGAAG
AGAACCCGGCTCGGTACAAGTACATTGAATACAAAGATTATGTCCAGTTGAAACTTAAAAATAAGTCTGC
AGCCTTCGAGGGCCCGAACGTAGCGAAAGTGACCTCAAAATAGCCATGGCGATCCGGCTGCTAACAAAGC
CCGAAAGGAAGCTGAGTTGGCTGCTGCCACCGCTGAGCAATAACTAGCATAACCCCTTGGGGCCTCTAAA
CGGGTCTTGAGGGGTTTTTTGCTGAAAGGAGGAACTATATCCGGATTGGCGAATGGG
[124 nt withheld, positions 4258-4381]
C
[91 nt withheld, positions 4383-4473]
A
[49 nt withheld, positions 4475-4523]
CCTTTGACGTTGGAGTCCACGTTCTTT
[37 nt withheld, positions 4551-4587]
ACCCTATCTCGGTCTATTCTTTTGATTTATAAGGGATTTTGCCGATTTCGGCCTATTGGTTAAAAAATGA
GCTGATTTAACAAAAATTTAACGCGAATTTTAACAAAATATTAACGCTTACAATTTAGGTGGCACTTTTC
GGGGAAATGTGCGCGGAACCCCTATTTGTTTATTTTTCTAAATACATTCAAATATGTATCCGCTCATGAA
TTAATTCTTAGAAAAACTCATCGAGCATCAAATGAAACTGCAATTTATTCATATCAGGATTATCAATACC
ATATTTTTGAAAAAGCCGTTTCTGTAATGAAGGAGAAAACTCACCGAGGCAGTTCCATAGGATGGCAAGA
TCCTGGTATCGGTCTGCGATTCCGACTCGTCCAACATCAATACAACCTATTAATTTCCCCTCGTCAAAAA
TAAGGTTATCAAGTGAGAAATCACCATGAGTGACGACTGAATCCGGTGAGAATGGCAAAAGTTTATGCAT
TTCTTTCCAGACTTGTTCAACAGGCCAGCCATTACGCTCGTCATCAAAATCACTCGCATCAACCAAACCG
TTATTCATTCGTGATTGCGCCTGAGCGAGACGAAATACGCGATCGCTGTTAAAAGGACAATTACAAACAG
GAATCGAATGCAACCGGCGCAGGAACACTGCCAGCGCATCAACAATATTTTCACCTGAATCAGGATATTC
TTCTAATACCTGGAATGCTGTTTTCCCGGGGATCGCAGTGGTGAGTAACCATGCATCATCAGGAGTACGG
ATAAAATGCTTGATGGTCGGAAGAGGCATAAATTCCGTCAGCCAGTTTAGTCTGACCATCTCATCTGTAA
CATCATTGGCAACGCTACCTTTGCCATGTTTCAGAAACAACTCTGGCGCATCGGGCTTCCCATACAATCG
ATAGATTGTCGCACCTGATTGCCCGACATTATCGCGAGCCCATTTATACCCATATAAATCAGCATCCATG
TTGGAATTTAATCGCGGCCTAGAGCAAGACGTTTCCCGTTGAATATGGCTCATAACACCCCTTGTATTAC
TGTTTATGTAAGCAGACAGTTTTATTGTTCATGACCAAAATCCCTTAACGTGAGTTTTCGTTCCACTGAG
CGTCAGACCCCGTAGAAAAGATCAAAGGATCTTCTTGAGATCCTTTTTTTCTGCGCGTAATCTGCTGCTT
GCAAACAAAAAAACCACCGCTACCAGCGGTGGTTTGTTTGCCGGATCAAGAGCTACCAACTCTTTTTCCG
AAGGTAACTGGCTTCAGCAGAGCGCAGATACCAAATACTGTCCTTCTAGTGTAGCCGTAGTTAGGCCACC
ACTTCAAGAACTCTGTAGCACCGCCTACATACCTCGCTCTGCTAATCCTGTTACCAGTGGCTGCTGCCAG
TGGCGATAAGTCGTGTCTTACCGGGTTGGACTCAAGACGATAGTTACCGGATAAGGCGCAGCGGTCGGGC
TGAACGGGGGGTTCGTGCACACAGCCCAGCTTGGAGCGAACGACCTACACCGAACTGAGATACCTACAGC
GTGAGCTATGAGAAAGCGCCACGCTTCCCGAAGGGAGAAAGGCGGACAGGTATCCGGTAAGCGGCAGGGT
CGGAACAGGAGAGCGCACGAGGGAGCTTCCAGGGGGAAACGCCTGGTATCTTTATAGTCCTGTCGGGTTT
CGCCACCTCTGACTTGAGCGTCGATTTTTGTGATGCTCGTCAGGGGGGCGGAGCCTATGGA
